Addgene plasmid #73511: JH02
Purpose: mCherryo_PH pCFJ150 - contians C. elegans sequence optimized mCherry
Depositing lab: Bob Goldstein. Depositing organization: University of North Carolina at Chapel Hill. Publication: Comparative assessment of fluorescent proteins for in vivo imaging in an animal model system. Heppert JK, Dickinson DJ, Pani AM, Higgins CD, Steward A, Ahringer J, Kuhn JR, Goldstein B. Mol Biol Cell. 2016 Nov 7;27(22):3385-3394. doi: 10.1091/mbc.E16-01-0063. Epub 2016 Jul 6. PubMed 27385332.
Backbone
  Vector backbone: modified pCFJ150
  Total vector size (bp): 9601
Growth in bacteria
  Bacterial resistance: Ampicillin, 100 μg/mL
  Growth temperature: 37°C
  Growth strain: DH5alpha
  Copy number: Unknown
Gene/Insert
  Gene/Insert name: pmex-5::mCherryo::PH::tbb-2
  Species: C. elegans (nematode)
  Insert size (bp): 9601
  Promoter: pmex-5
  Tag / fusion protein: mCherry (N terminal on insert)
  Cloning method: Gibson Cloning
  Sequencing primers: 5′ GATTTTCCGTTTTCTCATTGTATTCTCTC; 3′ GAGGAGTTGGGATCCCTTG
Resource information
  A portion of this plasmid was derived from a plasmid made by: Gene was synthesized by IDT
Terms and licenses: Academic/Nonprofit Terms; Industry Terms: Not Available to Industry
How to cite: JH02 was a gift from Bob Goldstein (Addgene plasmid # 73511 ; http://n2t.net/addgene:73511 ; RRID:Addgene_73511)
