[The description below was written by a language model from this plasmid's Addgene catalogue record and pLannotate feature annotations shown in this document.]
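Description:
JH02 is a C. elegans transgene plasmid built by Gibson assembly in a modified pCFJ150 backbone. pCFJ150 is generally known as a targeting vector for Mos1-mediated single-copy insertion, although the record does not state the integration method or target locus. The catalogue gives a total size of about 9.6 kb, and the depositor's theoretical sequence is 9,615 nt, a small discrepancy. In bacteria the plasmid is maintained through a high-copy ColE1/pUC-type origin and selected with ampicillin via the bla gene and its promoter. An attB4 Gateway recombination site remains at the start of the expression cassette. The short hits to lacZα, bom, rop, M13 gene XI and a P element end are probably backbone remnants or chance matches rather than functional parts.

The payload is the cassette pmex-5::mCherryo::PH::tbb-2. The mex-5 promoter, listed in the catalogue but not annotated in the feature table, presumably lies in the roughly 490 bp between attB4 and the coding sequence. It drives an mCherry coding sequence that was synthesized and optimized for C. elegans. This is fused at its C-terminus to a fragment matching rat phospholipase C delta-1, the PH domain, which binds phosphatidylinositol 4,5-bisphosphate and so directs the red fluorescent protein to the plasma membrane. The tbb-2 terminator region follows the fusion. The backbone also carries an unc-119 coding sequence, commonly used as a rescue marker to identify transformants in unc-119 mutant worms, and a fragment of C. elegans genomic sequence that may belong to a homology arm. The associated publication compares fluorescent proteins for in vivo imaging in an animal model, so JH02 likely served as a membrane-localized mCherry reporter in that comparison.
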