Features (pLannotate 1.2.2; 14 found; start..end, strand, type, name):
      1..21      +  protein_bind   attB4: mutant version of attB; core recombination site for the Gateway® BP reaction BP Clonase™
    510..1370    +  CDS            mCherry: mCherry is a basic (constitutively fluorescent) red fluorescent protein published in 2004, derived from Discosoma sp.. It is reported to be a very rapidly-maturing monomer with low acid sensitivity.
   1377..1961    +  CDS            Plcd1 (fragment): PLCD1_RAT - Experimental evidence at protein level: Swiss-Prot protein existence level 1. The production of the second messenger molecules diacylglycerol (DAG) and inositol 1,4,5-trisphosphate (IP3) is mediated by activated phosphatidylinositol-specific phospholipase C enzymes (PubMed:16000311). Essential for trophoblast and placental development (By similarity). Binds phosphatidylinositol 4,5-bisphosphate (By similarity). From Rattus norvegicus (Rat).
   2012..2335    +  terminator     tbb-2 terminator: tbb-2; transcription terminator for the C. elegans tubulin beta-2 gene
   3707..3842    +  CDS            lacZα (fragment): LacZα fragment of β-galactosidase; lacZ fragment
   3848..3947    -  misc_feature   bom (fragment): basis of mobility region from pBR322
   4049..4084    -  CDS            rop (fragment): Rop protein, which maintains plasmids at low copy number; rop
   4179..4283    +  promoter       AmpR promoter: bla
   4284..5144    +  CDS            AmpR: β-lactamase; bla; confers resistance to ampicillin, carbenicillin, and related antibiotics
   5315..5903    +  rep_origin     ori: high-copy-number ColE1/pMB1/pBR322/pUC origin of replication
   6668..6684    -  CDS            M13 gene XI (fragment): pXI; XI; phage assembly
   7162..7377    -  CDS            GSLG1_CAEEL (fragment): Experimental evidence at protein level: Swiss-Prot protein existence level 1. From Caenorhabditis elegans.
   8251..8268    -  misc_feature   P element 5' end (fragment): No description available
   8379..9221    +  CDS            unc-119: UN119_CAEEL - Experimental evidence at protein level: Swiss-Prot protein existence level 1. Myristoyl-binding protein that acts as a cargo adapter: specifically binds the myristoyl moiety of a subset of N-terminally myristoylated proteins and is required for their localization. Plays a key role in ciliary membrane localization of proteins. Required for the establishment or function of the nervous system. From Caenorhabditis elegans.
>Addgene plasmid #73511 | JH02 | depositor full sequence | sequence record 137487 | Full Theoretical Sequence from Depositor
CAACTTTGTATAGAAAAGTTGAAATATCAGTTTTTAAAAAATTAAACCATAAAACAAATAATATAACCCA
ATTTTTACATCAAACCACAAGAAAAAAATACATTTGGGCCCACGGATAAAGAAATTAAAAAAATACATTT
TTTAAAGGCGCACCGAATTAAAATTCATTTGGGTCTTACCGCGTATACCGTACTCCGTTTGTTTGATCAT
TTTTGTCAGCGCTGGCGGTTGTTTTTTCATTTCATTTCTGCTTCAAAGACGTTTTCTCGAATAATTTTTC
GTTTATTCTCTTTTTTAAAATTAATTTCTAGCCGTAAATGTTATAAATTCACCCATTTAACGCAAATTTC
ATGGTAATCTCATGGAAAAATGCAGTTTCTTTGTTAAAGAAAGCTTAAATAGCAAAAATTCCCCGACTTT
CCCCAAAATCCTGCTCGATTTTCCGTTTTCTCATTGTATTCTCTCTTAATTAATTTTATCGATAATCAAT
TGAATGTTTCAGACAGAGAATGGTCAGCAAGGGAGAGGAGGATAATATGGCAATCATCAAGGAGTTCATG
CGTTTCAAGGTCCACATGGAGGGATCCGTCAACGGACACGAGTTCGAGATCGAGGGAGAGGGAGAGGGAC
GTCCATACGAGGGAACCCAAACCGCCAAGCTCAAGGTCACCAAGGTAAGTTTAAACATATATATACTAAC
TAACCCTGATTATTTAAATTTTCAGGGAGGACCACTCCCATTCGCCTGGGACATCCTCTCCCCACAATTC
ATGTACGGATCCAAGGCCTACGTCAAGCACCCAGCCGACATCCCAGACTACCTCAAGCTCTCCTTCCCAG
AGGGATTCAAGTGGGAGCGTGTCATGAACTTCGAGGACGGAGGAGTCGTCACCGTCACCCAAGACTCCTC
CCTCCAAGACGGAGAGTTCATCTACAAGGTAAGTTTAAACAGTTCGGTACTAACTAACCATACATATTTA
AATTTTCAGGTCAAGCTCCGTGGAACCAACTTCCCATCCGACGGACCAGTCATGCAAAAGAAGACCATGG
GATGGGAGGCCTCCTCCGAGCGTATGTACCCAGAGGACGGAGCCCTCAAGGGAGAGATCAAGCAACGTCT
CAAGCTCAAGGTAAGTTTAAACATGATTTTACTAACTAACTAATCTGATTTAAATTTTCAGGACGGAGGA
CACTACGACGCCGAGGTCAAGACCACCTACAAGGCCAAGAAGCCAGTCCAACTCCCAGGAGCCTACAACG
TCAACATCAAGCTCGACATCACCTCCCACAACGAGGACTACACCATCGTCGAGCAATACGAGCGTGCCGA
GGGACGTCACTCCACCGGAGGAATGGACGAGCTCTACAAGGCCGGCCACGGACTCCAAGACGACCCAGAC
CTCCAAGCCCTCCTCAAGGGATCCCAACTCCTCAAGGTCAAGTCCTCCTCCTGGCGTCGTGAGCGTTTCT
ACAAGCTCCAAGAGGACTGCAAGGTAAGTTTAAACATATATATACTAACTAACCCTGATTATTTAAATTT
TCAGACCATCTGGCAAGAGTCCCGTAAGGTAAGTTTAAACAGTTCGGTACTAACTAACCATACATATTTA
AATTTTCAGGTCATGCGTTCCCCAGAGTCCCAACTCTTCTCCATCGAGGACATCCAAGAGGTCCGTATGG
GACACCGTACCGAGGGACTCGAGAAGTTCGCCCGTGACATCCCAGAGGACCGTTGCTTCTCCATCGTCTT
CAAGGTAAGTTTAAACATGATTTTACTAACTAACTAATCTGATTTAAATTTTCAGGACCAACGTAACACC
CTCGACCTCATCGCCCCATCCCCAGCCGACGCCCAACACTGGGTCCAAGGACTCCGTAAGATCATCCACC
ACTCCGGATCCATGGACCAACGTCAAAAGTCAGGAGCTAGCGGAGCCGATTACAAGGATGACGATGACAA
GAGAGGATCTGGATCTGACTACAAGGACGATGACGATAAGCGTTAAGATAAATGCAAAATCCTTTCAAGC
ATTCCCTTCTTCTCTATCACTCTTCTTTCTTTTTGTCAAAAAATTCTCTCGCTAATTTATTTGCTTTTTT
AATGTTATTATTTTATGACTTTTTATAGTCACTGAAAAGTTTGCATCTGAGTGAAGTGAATGCTATCAAA
ATGTGATTCTGTCTGATGTACTTTCACAATCTCTCTTCAATTCCATTTTGAAGTGCTTTAAACCCGAAAG
GTTGAGAAAAATGCGAGCGCTCAAATATTTGTATTGTGTTCGTTGAGTGACCCAACAAAAAGAGGAAACT
TTATTGTGCCGCCAAGAAAAAAGTCTCACGTACGGTGCGCGCGATGCCGTATCACAACTGAGAAAAAAGA
CAAAACTTATTGAACAGTGTTCCTTTCAAAAAATTATTTTGTAAAAAATCGAGTTTTTCTCCAAAATAAC
GCACGCAATCAAAAACAAGAAAACTAACGTGTTCTCCTGGGCGTGGAACTCCTTATCAAGATTACCATTA
TTGTCTGTCAGAATTGATATTTCAATTATTTCATATCTAGACAAACCCGGGTGTCTTGCATTTATTAGTA
CTGTGAGTTTACATACAAACGAGGCTTACTCAGATAACATAGAGTCACCTCTAATTAGCAAAAACCCATT
TCTAATTAGCTATTTCGACCAGTTCTAAAGTCACCGTAATTAGAAATGGTTTTTGTAGCTTTTCTAATTA
GAAATGACCCCGAGATAAGTGAAATATGGCATTTTCTGGGTTTTCTAGTAAGAAATGATCCCGCACGTAG
TGATTCCGCGTTACAAGCCAAATTCAAATTAAAAAAGTATATTACACAATTCAAGTTACATTATTTTCAG
GAAACAATGGCGAAGAGCAAAGCAGAGATTCAAAAGGAGGAAAGAGACAACAGATATGAACGAAGACTTC
TTGAAAAGAGAAAGAGACATGAGGTGAGTAACCATGATAATAAATAATCAAGTAAGGGCTATAGATTTAT
AAATTCTGGAGTTAACAGTTTCGAAAAAAAGTAGTTTTCATATGTGCGAAGGAATATCAAAAATAGGGGA
ATAGCCTAAACGAGTGAGAAAATTAAATGTTTGTTATTTTTTCAAAAATGTCTGCAGGGCCGTTATCCTT
TCAAATGCACTCTATCAAACATAGATCATATCCATCATATCTTATCCAGAATTTATATCATATCCAAGAT
TGAGAGCGTTTCAAGGAAAATCTCAAACAACCATACAATTTTGTAGATCGACAACAAGGCCTCCACTTCT
TCATCGATGGCCTCTGCAGCACCTGCACCACCAAGTTTGTATTTTTCATATTAATATAAAGTGAGCCACG
CATAGTCGTTTTTAGGATTTTTGCCAGATCGATGTCGCGCAAACAGACTGTTTTTTTTTCTTTGAAAGCC
GTGCGTGACATGGGCCACGGATTGTAACGCCGCGCTGGATGGATAAAAATTTATTCAGTTTTTTAGCCTT
TACAAAATATGGTTCGACTACTTTCTTTATTTTTACATTTTTATAGGTGCTCATTGAGCTGAGATATTTT
GGGTATAATCGGAAAATCGCTGATTTTGGTCATTTTTCTGCACTAAAGATTACACAAAAAGTTCAGTATT
TAGATTCATTGTTGAAAATTGGGGATGATCTACAGATACATATCGCCGTGTTCAAAAACACACGTGACGT
CGTGACTGGGAAAACCCTGGCGTTACCCAACTTAATCGCCTTGCAGCACATCCCCCTTTCGCCAGCTGGC
GTAATAGCGAAGAGGCCCGCACCGATCGCCCTTCCCAACAGTTGCGCAGCCTGAATGGCGAATGGCGCCT
GATGCGGTATTTTCTCCTTACGCATCTGTGCGGTATTTCACACCGCATATGGTGCACTCTCAGTACAATC
TGCTCTGATGCCGCATAGTTAAGCCAGCCCCGACACCCGCCAACACCCGCTGACGCGCCCTGACGGGCTT
GTCTGCTCCCGGCATCCGCTTACAGACAAGCTGTGACCGTCTCCGGGAGCTGCATGTGTCAGAGGTTTTC
ACCGTCATCACCGAAACGCGCGAGACGAAAGGGCCTCGTGATACGCCTATTTTTATAGGTTAATGTCATG
ATAATAATGGTTTCTTAGACGTCAGGTGGCACTTTTCGGGGAAATGTGCGCGGAACCCCTATTTGTTTAT
TTTTCTAAATACATTCAAATATGTATCCGCTCATGAGACAATAACCCTGATAAATGCTTCAATAATATTG
AAAAAGGAAGAGTATGAGTATTCAACATTTCCGTGTCGCCCTTATTCCCTTTTTTGCGGCATTTTGCCTT
CCTGTTTTTGCTCACCCAGAAACGCTGGTGAAAGTAAAAGATGCTGAAGATCAGTTGGGTGCACGAGTGG
GTTACATCGAACTGGATCTCAACAGCGGTAAGATCCTTGAGAGTTTTCGCCCCGAAGAACGTTTTCCAAT
GATGAGCACTTTTAAAGTTCTGCTATGTGGCGCGGTATTATCCCGTATTGACGCCGGGCAAGAGCAACTC
GGTCGCCGCATACACTATTCTCAGAATGACTTGGTTGAGTACTCACCAGTCACAGAAAAGCATCTTACGG
ATGGCATGACAGTAAGAGAATTATGCAGTGCTGCCATAACCATGAGTGATAACACTGCGGCCAACTTACT
TCTGACAACGATCGGAGGACCGAAGGAGCTAACCGCTTTTTTGCACAACATGGGGGATCATGTAACTCGC
CTTGATCGTTGGGAACCGGAGCTGAATGAAGCCATACCAAACGACGAGCGTGACACCACGATGCCTGTAG
CAATGGCAACAACGTTGCGCAAACTATTAACTGGCGAACTACTTACTCTAGCTTCCCGGCAACAATTAAT
AGACTGGATGGAGGCGGATAAAGTTGCAGGACCACTTCTGCGCTCGGCCCTTCCGGCTGGCTGGTTTATT
GCTGATAAATCTGGAGCCGGTGAGCGTGGGTCTCGCGGTATCATTGCAGCACTGGGGCCAGATGGTAAGC
CCTCCCGTATCGTAGTTATCTACACGACGGGGAGTCAGGCAACTATGGATGAACGAAATAGACAGATCGC
TGAGATAGGTGCCTCACTGATTAAGCATTGGTAACTGTCAGACCAAGTTTACTCATATATACTTTAGATT
GATTTAAAACTTCATTTTTAATTTAAAAGGATCTAGGTGAAGATCCTTTTTGATAATCTCATGACCAAAA
TCCCTTAACGTGAGTTTTCGTTCCACTGAGCGTCAGACCCCGTAGAAAAGATCAAAGGATCTTCTTGAGA
TCCTTTTTTTCTGCGCGTAATCTGCTGCTTGCAAACAAAAAAACCACCGCTACCAGCGGTGGTTTGTTTG
CCGGATCAAGAGCTACCAACTCTTTTTCCGAAGGTAACTGGCTTCAGCAGAGCGCAGATACCAAATACTG
TCCTTCTAGTGTAGCCGTAGTTAGGCCACCACTTCAAGAACTCTGTAGCACCGCCTACATACCTCGCTCT
GCTAATCCTGTTACCAGTGGCTGCTGCCAGTGGCGATAAGTCGTGTCTTACCGGGTTGGACTCAAGACGA
TAGTTACCGGATAAGGCGCAGCGGTCGGGCTGAACGGGGGGTTCGTGCACACAGCCCAGCTTGGAGCGAA
CGACCTACACCGAACTGAGATACCTACAGCGTGAGCTATGAGAAAGCGCCACGCTTCCCGAAGGGAGAAA
GGCGGACAGGTATCCGGTAAGCGGCAGGGTCGGAACAGGAGAGCGCACGAGGGAGCTTCCAGGGGGAAAC
GCCTGGTATCTTTATAGTCCTGTCGGGTTTCGCCACCTCTGACTTGAGCGTCGATTTTTGTGATGCTCGT
CAGGGGGGCGGAGCCTATGGAAAAACGCCAGCAACGCGGCCTTTTTACGGTTCCTGGTCTTTTGCTGGCC
TTTTGCTCACATGTTCTTTCCTGCGTTATCCCCTGATTCTGTGGATAACCGTATTACCGCCTTTGAGTGA
GCTGATACCAGCGGATAACAATTTCACAGGGCCCTGTCGGATTATGGGCTCTTCTTTTATCCTCTACTTT
CTTTCTAGAAAATGCAAATGTTGAGTCAGAAATTGCTGAATGGAGTACAACTGCAATGGGTTTAGCTTAT
GTTTCTGGAACAATTACTGGTGGAATTGTGATTGAAAAGTAAGGTTATATTTCATTTCAATAAATGTTAC
CACAGTATAACAAAAACAAGTTACATTGTTCAGAGTATGTCTGAATGTATTATTATTATTGTATTTGTGC
ATCAGTACTGTAGTTGTACTGAAGAAGGGTTTAAAATAATCTCAACGTTTTTAAGACGAGTTAGTGAGAA
TACGGTCGCAGTTAGGATGTTTGGACATAGTTTTATTAGATAATCGTGAACTAACTCACTATAAAAACCC
GCTAACTCATTGAATAAGATAGTTTTAAACGTTCAAAATTTGAAGACAAAATTGTATGAATAAGTTTACA
GAGTTGGTCGACGCAAGCTTCTCCTTCTCTTCACATTTCTCAATAATTTAGCTCTAATTGCATTCGTATT
CTTCGCAAAAATACGTATTCTGATTGACCCGATGAAATACGGATGCCTAGTTGCATTGATCATCTACGGT
TATACTTATGGGTGAGGTTTTTCAAATATATTTTGATTTAATCGAATAATGAAATTTCAGAACTGGAGTT
GGTCCAATTTCGTGGTTTATATCCTCTGAACTGGTACCTCAAAAACATCGTAGTATTGCTCAATCTGTGG
CATATTCAATGAATACTGTAATGGTGGTTATCAGTACATTTACAGTATTACCTCTATATTCCGTTATTGG
TAGTTATGCTTTCCTTATTCTATATTCAATTCCTTCATTTATAAGTATGCTTATATTATTTCGCTACTTA
CCGGAAACCAAAGGACGAGAGATTCATGATATTGTGAATGAACTTAAAAAAAAATGAAAACCTTTGAAAA
CGTTCATACGGCCGAAATTTTACTTGATCGAGCCAATTGAACTTTTGTTAAGACTTACAGAAAAGTGAGA
GATTTTGTTACAAAAAAGTGAGAAAAAAGCGAAAATGAACAGGAAAAAGAAGAAAAATACACCCGAAGTA
TCATATAAAAATTAAAAAGATTGTTTGACCTGGCGGAACTTTTTTGCAAAAACTCTGAATATCCATGGCA
CATGCTTCGTGCAAAACAGGATCCAAATGAATATCAACAAGAGATTCTTGAAGACGACGAGCCACTTGCT
CAGAGCATTGCTTATCTCGAATGAGACCCTTGTTAAAATCATTTTTCAAACATTATATGACATTGTCGAA
ATGTCCTCCTGATTCCATGATGGTAGCAAACTCACTTCGTCTTTGAGCCAATTTATCCAAGTCCTTGTAA
AAAGTATTCGAAAATTGTTAACGGATAAAATGTTTATTATAATATCAAAAACAATTTGTCAGTTGACCAC
TTTTTGATATATTTGACAGAAACCGGGATGAATTGGCTCAAAGTTAGGGCGCCCTTCTATTACAGGGTTT
CTGATAACAAACCGGTTATTAACTCCCAACAAGGGATGATTTCAATTCATCATGCTCAAATTGACCCAAA
TTAAGTTACATGACAAATTCATCGCCCTTTTCAACTCTTCTTGGCTCATCATCTGTTATTCTGTTCCTAT
TCTGTCTGCACCCTATACCCCTTTGCATACTCTCTCGTCATTCCTTTCTTGGATAGTGTCTTCTTCTCCC
CAGCTCTGCTACTTCTATGACTTGCGCCCGCTGCTTTTCCGCTCGTTCCTCTCCTCTCTGACGTCTTCTT
CTGCTTCTTTTCTCCTTCCTTTTTCCCTTCTCAATCTTCCTCTTTTTCCCATTTCTGTCAATCATTCGAA
GAAGAAGAAGAAGAAGACCCTCATTCATTTCATTTTTTTTTCTGTCGGTGTGTGCTGCTCGGTTAAGAGT
GAGCTCTCTATTCCACGTCTTCTTCTTTTTCTTCTTCGATTCGAATCAATCACTCCACCAAAACGCATTC
GTTTTTGGGATTCACCCCGCGGTTCGCAATAGGTTTCTTTTTCAAATTATTAGCGTTATAAATAGAAAAA
TGGTGGAGTTTCAATAAAAATGATAATTTACAAAGTGTATTTTGATTACATGTACTCAAAAAGGTTGAAA
TTTTTCATACCAGTTTTCCGGAAATCCATCTGATATCATTATCGTATTTTTCTTTTTAAAAATGTTTTCA
AAAAAAAACAAAATATAGCTGGTTATTTGGCACCCTCTAATTACCATTTTCCTGTCACACCACACTCTTT
TCCTTCTTCCACTTCTTTCCGTTTTCAGCCGCTTCCAACCAAACCGATATGAAAGCCGAGCAACAACGAT
CGATTCCACCCGGCTCGGCGACCTTCCCGTCGCAGGTGAGACTCAGAAAACTAGAGAAACCGCTCAACTA
ACTCTTGATATCCGATTTCATTCTTTTCTCTTTTCTTTTTGTTGAACTTTTCCATATTTCCAGATGCCAC
GGCCACCACCAAGCACCGAACAAGGAATCACAACGGAATCGGAGCTTGCGAAGAAAGCTCAAATCACTCC
GAACGACGTTTTAGCACTTCCGGGAATCACTCAAGGTATCTTGCTCCCTTTGGATTTCAGTTTAAAACAT
AAATTTAGGATTCTTATGCTCCCCATCTGCGAACATCTATAACATCGAGTTCACCAAGTTCCAAATCCGT
GATCTGGACACTGAGCAAGTGCTTTTCGAGATCGCCAAACCGGAGAACGATCAGGAGAATGATGAGTCGC
CACAGGAGTCGGCAAGATACGTGCGTTATAGATTTGCTCCAAACTTTTTGAAACTCAAAACGGTCGGAGC
AACTGTGGAATTCAAAGTAGGAGACATCCCAATCCATCATTTCCGAATGATCGAACGTCACTTCTTCAAA
GATCGCCTTCTGAAGTGTTTTGACTTTGAATTCGGATTCTGTATTCCGAATTCACGAAACAACTGTGAAC
ATATCTATGAGTTCCCTCAACTCTCTCAACAACTCAGTGAGTCATTATTCTAAAAAGTACAATTCAAAAG
ACTAATCTCTTTTTCAGTGGACGACATGATCAACAATCCAAACGAGACTCGTTCTGACAGCTTCTATTTC
GTCGATAACAAACTCGTCATGCACAACAAAGCCGACTACTCATATGATGCATAAATATTTAATACAAAAA
TGTTCTGGATAATTATTCTGTCGAATAGAAAAAAAACTCCAAATGTGATTAAATTCCAATAATTCCTGTC
TAGTTTGTTCCTTCCCCTTCCCCTTCTCATGTTCAATGCATTCCTAAGCTTTTCAGTTCCCCCCTTGTTT
CTATATTTTTTCGCTGTCCTGTCACACTCGCTAAAAACACTAATCACACGGAAATCTGTTTTCAATAAAA
ACTCCAACTTTAACTCATTTTCAATTTCAACTGAAAGATTTTTTCATTAGAGAATGTCTAGAACTAGGCC
CGGGCTACGTAATACGACTCACTTAAGGCCTTGACTAGAGGGTACCAGAGCTCACCTAGGCAGGAACAGC
TATGACCATGATTACGCCAAGCTAT
