>Addgene plasmid #73511 | JH02 | addgene partial sequence | sequence record 139068 | cemCherry-R 5'-GAGGTAGTCTGGGATGTCGG-3'
TTAAATAATCAGGGTTAGTTAGTATATATATGTTTAAACTTACCTTGGTGACCTTGAGCTTGGCGGTTTG
GGTTCCCTCGTATGGACGTCCCTCTCCCTCTCCCTCGATCTCGAACTCGTGTCCGTTGACGGATCCCTCC
ATGTGGACCTTGAAACGCATGAACTCCTTGATGATTGCCATATTATCCTCCTCTCCCTTGCTGACCATTC
TCTGTCTGAAACATTCAATTGATTATCGATAAAATTAATTAAGAGAGAATACAATGAGAAAACGGAAAAT
CGAGCAGGATTTTGGGGAAAGTCGGGGAATTTTTGCTATTTAAGCTTTCTTTAACAAAGAAACTGCATTT
TTCCATGAGATTACCATGAAATTTGCGTTAAATGGGTGAATTTATAACATTTACGGCTAGAAATTAATTT
TAAAAAAGAGAATAAACGAAAAATTATTCGAGAAAACGTCTTTGAAGCAGAAATGAAATGAAAAAACAAC
CGCCAGCGCTGACAAAAATGATCAAACAAACGGAGTACGGTATACGCGGTAAGACCCAAATGAATTTTAA
TTCGGTGCGCCTTTAAAAAATGTATTTTTTTAATTTCTTTATCCGTGGGCCCAAATGTATTTTTTTCTTG
TGGTTTGATGTAAAAATTGGGTTATATTATTTGTTTTATGGTTTAATTTTTTAAAAACTGATATTTCAAC
TTTTCTATACAAAGTTGATAGCTTGGCGTAATCATGGTCATAGCTGTTCCTGCCTAGGTGAGCTCTGGTA
CCCTCTAGTCAAGGCCTTAAGTGAGTCGTATTACGTAGCCCGGGCCTAGTTCTAGACATTCTCTAATGAA
AAAATCTTTCAGTTG
