>Addgene plasmid #73511 | JH02 | addgene partial sequence | sequence record 139069 | SIRT1U-F 5'-AGGCGATTAAGTTGGGTA-3'
CACGGCGATATGTATCTGTAGATCATCCCCAATTTTCAACAATGAATCTAAATACTGAACTTTTTGTGTA
ATCTTTAGTGCAGAAAAATGACCAAAATCAGCGATTTTCCGATTATACCCAAAATATCTCAGCTCAATGA
GCACCTATAAAAATGTAAAAATAAAGAAAGTAGTCGAACCATATTTTGTAAAGGCTAAAAAACTGAATAA
ATTTTTATCCATCCAGCGCGGCGTTACAATCCGTGGCCCATGTCACGCACGGCTTTCAAAGAAAAAAAAA
CAGTCTGTTTGCGCGACATCGATCTGGCAAAAATCCTAAAAACGACTATGCGTGGCTCACTTTATATTAA
TATGAAAAATACAAACTTGGTGGTGCAGGTGCTGCAGAGGCCATCGATGAAGAAGTGGAGGCCTTGTTGT
CGATCTACAAAATTGTATGGTTGTTTGAGATTTTCCTTGAAACGCTCTCAATCTTGGATATGATATAAAT
TCTGGATAAGATATGATGGATATGATCTATGTTTGATAGAGTGCATTTGAAAGGATAACGGCCCTGCAGA
CATTTTTGAAAAAATAACAAACATTTAATTTTCTCACTCGTTTAGGCTATTCCCCTATTTTTGATATTCC
TTCGCACATATGAAAACTACTTTTTTTCGAAACTGTTAACTCCAGAATTTATAAATCTATAGCCCTTACT
TGATTATTTATTATCATGGTTACTCACCTCATGTCTCTTTCTCTTTTCAAGAAGTCTTCGTTCATATCTG
TTGTCTCTTTCCTCCTTTTGAATCTCTGCTTTGCTCTTCGCCATTGTTTCCTGAAAATAATGT
